>Addgene plasmid #49164 | ME2/pBABE-puro | addgene partial sequence | sequence record 74388 | pBABE-3
GGCTTGATGCAGATTCTGGCCATTCATACACATCTGGCAGCAGGGAATCATATTCACTCCGCCATGTTCT
TTCTTTAACATATTTGGCCTTGTCTTCAGGTTCTGGGTATCGGAAAGCCATTTTATTAGCATATAGGTAT
TCTGTAACTTTAATAGCAATGTTAATAGAAACTTCCTGAATATTAGCAAGCGGTGGGTAAAGTCTCCCTT
GGGCTAGCTCTTCATCTGTCAATTGGCTTGTCAGGGCCTTTGCAGCTTCTAGGAAAACACTGTCACTAAT
ATGCCGGGTGTTACAGAGAATAACAGCTAAAGCCACACCTGGAAAAATATAAACATTGTTTCCTTGACCT
GGTGTAAAGACTCGCCCATCTGTAAGTTTCACTGGCCCAAATGGACTGCCACTGGCAAACAAACACCTGC
CCTCTGTAAGTGTATATGCTTCTTCAGCCGTGCACTCTGCCTGTGCTGTAGGATTACTTAATGCAAATAT
TACAGGCCTTTCATTGATAGAGGCCATGGCTCTGATTACATCAGGAGTGAAAAGACGGCCAGCACCTGCA
ACTCCAATTATAGTTGAAGGCTTCAGTATATTCACTGCATCTTCAAAAGTATCAGGTATGCTCTCTGGGG
CTGAGTGAGTAAATGGTTCCTGATAACTATCTATTTTTGCTTTCCGTCCCTTAACTAATAAACCATACTT
GTCAAACATCCAGATTTTCTTTTGTGCCTCTTGTTCTGACAGGCCATTTTCTACCATAGACATAACTATA
AGATTTGCAATTCCAAGAGCAGCCTCTCCTGCTCCAAGGAATAAGATTTTGTGTTCGGAGATTGGTTTAC
TAATAACTTTTTGTGCTGCAAGAAGACCTGCTAGAGCTACTGCAGCTGTCCCTTGAATATCATCATTGAA
AGTACAATATTTTTCTCGGTACTTTCTCAAGAA
