[The description below was written by a language model from this plasmid's Addgene catalogue record.]
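Description:
ME2/pBABE-puro is a retroviral mammalian expression plasmid built on the pBabe-puro backbone, a Moloney murine leukemia virus-derived vector of about 5.2 kb. It carries a 1,755 bp insert encoding human malic enzyme 2 (ME2, also known as ODS1), giving a total size of roughly 6.9 kb. The insert was placed by restriction cloning between a BamHI site at the 5′ end, which is retained, and a SalI site at the 3′ end, which was destroyed during cloning. The plasmid is maintained in E. coli as a high-copy construct under ampicillin selection, and it provides puromycin resistance for selecting transduced or transfected mammalian cells. No epitope tag or reporter is recorded.

The record lists SV40 as the promoter. In the standard pBabe-puro design, however, the cloned gene is transcribed from the 5′ long terminal repeat, while the SV40 early promoter drives the puromycin resistance gene downstream of the cloning site. The listed promoter may therefore refer to the marker cassette rather than the ME2 insert. No feature table is supplied to confirm the arrangement in this plasmid. As with other pBabe vectors, the LTR-flanked region with its packaging signal can be packaged into retroviral particles when the viral proteins are supplied in trans by a packaging cell line. This allows stable integration of the ME2 and puromycin cassettes into target cell genomes.

The stated purpose is expression of malic enzyme 2 in mammalian cells from a retroviral vector. The associated work examined the reciprocal regulation between p53 and malic enzymes and its effects on metabolism and senescence.
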