Addgene plasmid #49164: ME2/pBABE-puro
Purpose: For expression of Malic Enzyme 2 in mammalian cells from retroviral vector
Depositing lab: Xiaolu Yang. Depositing organization: University of Pennsylvania. Publication: Reciprocal regulation of p53 and malic enzymes modulates metabolism and senescence. Jiang P, Du W, Mancuso A, Wellen KE, Yang X. Nature. 2013 Jan 31;493(7434):689-93. doi: 10.1038/nature11776. Epub 2013 Jan 13. PubMed 23334421.
Backbone
  Vector backbone: pBabe-puro
  Backbone manufacturer: Addgene plasmid # 1764
  Backbone size w/o insert (bp): 5169
  Total vector size (bp): 6924
  Vector type: Mammalian Expression, Retroviral
  Selectable markers: Puromycin
Growth in bacteria
  Bacterial resistance: Ampicillin, 100 μg/mL
  Growth temperature: 37°C
  Growth strain: DH5alpha
  Copy number: High Copy
Gene/Insert
  Gene/Insert name: Malic Enzyme 2 (alt name: ME2)
  Species: H. sapiens (human)
  Insert size (bp): 1755
  Entrez Gene: ME2 (a.k.a. ODS1)
  Promoter: SV40
  Cloning method: Restriction Enzyme; 5′ cloning site BamHI (not destroyed); 3′ cloning site SalI (destroyed during cloning)
  Sequencing primers: 5′ pBABE-5; 3′ pBABE-3
Terms and licenses: Academic/Nonprofit Terms; Industry Terms: Not Available to Industry
How to cite: ME2/pBABE-puro was a gift from Xiaolu Yang (Addgene plasmid # 49164)
